>Addgene plasmid #143181 | TFORF2235 | depositor full sequence | sequence record 281680 | Full Sequence
TTAATGTAGTCTTATGCAATACTCTTGTAGTCTTGCAACATGGTAACGATGAGTTAGCAACATGCCTTAC
AAGGAGAGAAAAAGCACCGTGCATGCCGATTGGTGGAAGTAAGGTGGTACGATCGTGCCTTATTAGGAAG
GCAACAGACGGGTCTGACATGGATTGGACGAACCACTGAATTGCCGCATTGCAGAGATATTGTATTTAAG
TGCCTAGCTCGATACATAAACGGGTCTCTCTGGTTAGACCAGATCTGAGCCTGGGAGCTCTCTGGCTAAC
TAGGGAACCCACTGCTTAAGCCTCAATAAAGCTTGCCTTGAGTGCTTCAAGTAGTGTGTGCCCGTCTGTT
GTGTGACTCTGGTAACTAGAGATCCCTCAGACCCTTTTAGTCAGTGTGGAAAATCTCTAGCAGTGGCGCC
CGAACAGGGACTTGAAAGCGAAAGGGAAACCAGAGGAGCTCTCTCGACGCAGGACTCGGCTTGCTGAAGC
GCGCACGGCAAGAGGCGAGGGGCGGCGACTGGTGAGTACGCCAAAAATTTTGACTAGCGGAGGCTAGAAG
GAGAGAGATGGGTGCGAGAGCGTCAGTATTAAGCGGGGGAGAATTAGATCGCGATGGGAAAAAATTCGGT
TAAGGCCAGGGGGAAAGAAAAAATATAAATTAAAACATATAGTATGGGCAAGCAGGGAGCTAGAACGATT
CGCAGTTAATCCTGGCCTGTTAGAAACATCAGAAGGCTGTAGACAAATACTGGGACAGCTACAACCATCC
CTTCAGACAGGATCAGAAGAACTTAGATCATTATATAATACAGTAGCAACCCTCTATTGTGTGCATCAAA
GGATAGAGATAAAAGACACCAAGGAAGCTTTAGACAAGATAGAGGAAGAGCAAAACAAAAGTAAGACCAC
CGCACAGCAAGCGGCCGCTGATCTTCAGACCTGGAGGAGGAGATATGAGGGACAATTGGAGAAGTGAATT
ATATAAATATAAAGTAGTAAAAATTGAACCATTAGGAGTAGCACCCACCAAGGCAAAGAGAAGAGTGGTG
CAGAGAGAAAAAAGAGCAGTGGGAATAGGAGCTTTGTTCCTTGGGTTCTTGGGAGCAGCAGGAAGCACTA
TGGGCGCAGCGTCAATGACGCTGACGGTACAGGCCAGACAATTATTGTCTGGTATAGTGCAGCAGCAGAA
CAATTTGCTGAGGGCTATTGAGGCGCAACAGCATCTGTTGCAACTCACAGTCTGGGGCATCAAGCAGCTC
CAGGCAAGAATCCTGGCTGTGGAAAGATACCTAAAGGATCAACAGCTCCTGGGGATTTGGGGTTGCTCTG
GAAAACTCATTTGCACCACTGCTGTGCCTTGGAATGCTAGTTGGAGTAATAAATCTCTGGAACAGATTTG
GAATCACACGACCTGGATGGAGTGGGACAGAGAAATTAACAATTACACAAGCTTAATACACTCCTTAATT
GAAGAATCGCAAAACCAGCAAGAAAAGAATGAACAAGAATTATTGGAATTAGATAAATGGGCAAGTTTGT
GGAATTGGTTTAACATAACAAATTGGCTGTGGTATATAAAATTATTCATAATGATAGTAGGAGGCTTGGT
AGGTTTAAGAATAGTTTTTGCTGTACTTTCTATAGTGAATAGAGTTAGGCAGGGATATTCACCATTATCG
TTTCAGACCCACCTCCCAACCCCGAGGGGACCCATGCATTGCATCTCAATTAGTCAGCAACCAGGTGTGG
AAAGTCCCCAGGCTCCCCAGCAGGCAGAAGTATGCAAAGCATGCGTCTCAATTAGTCAGCAACCATAGTC
CCGCCCCTAACTCCGCCCATCCCGCCCCTAACTCCGCCCAGTTCCGCCCATTCTCCGCCCCATGGCTGAC
TAATTTTTTTTATTTATGCAGAGGCCGAGGCCGCCTCGGCCTCTGAGCTATTCCAGAAGTAGTGAGGAGG
CTTTTTTGGAGGCCTAGGCTTTTGCAAAAAGCTTTCTAGAGGTACCACCGGAGCTTACCATGACCGAGTA
CAAGCCCACGGTGCGCCTCGCCACCCGCGACGACGTCCCCAGGGCCGTACGCACCCTCGCCGCCGCGTTC
GCCGACTACCCCGCCACGCGCCACACCGTCGATCCGGACCGCCACATCGAGCGGGTCACCGAGCTGCAAG
AACTCTTCCTCACGCGCGTCGGGCTCGACATCGGCAAGGTGTGGGTCGCGGACGACGGCGCCGCCGTGGC
GGTCTGGACCACGCCGGAGAGCGTCGAAGCGGGGGCGGTGTTCGCCGAGATCGGCCCGCGCATGGCCGAG
TTGAGCGGTTCCCGGCTGGCCGCGCAGCAACAGATGGAAGGCCTCCTGGCGCCGCACCGGCCCAAGGAGC
CCGCGTGGTTCCTGGCCACCGTCGGCGTCTCGCCCGACCACCAGGGCAAGGGTCTGGGCAGCGCCGTCGT
GCTCCCCGGAGTGGAGGCGGCCGAGCGCGCCGGGGTGCCCGCCTTCCTGGAGACCTCCGCGCCCCGCAAC
CTCCCCTTCTACGAGCGGCTCGGCTTCACCGTCACCGCCGACGTCGAGGTGCCCGAAGGACCGCGCACCT
GGTGCATGACCCGCAAGCCCGGTGCCAGTTAACGAATTCTAGATCTTGAGACAAATGGCAGTATTCATCC
ACAATTTTAAAAGAAAAGGGGGGATTGGGGGGTACAGTGCAGGGGAAAGAATAGTAGACATAATAGCAAC
AGACATACAAACTAAAGAATTACAAAAACAAATTACAAAAATTCAAAATTTTCGGGTTTATTACAGGGAC
AGCAGAGATCCACTTTGGCGCCGGCTCGAGGCCTGCAGGTGCAAAGATGGATAAAGTTTTAAACAGAGAG
GAATCTTTGCAGCTAATGGACCTTCTAGGTCTTGAAAGGAGTGGGAATTGGCTCCGGTGCCCGTCAGTGG
GCAGAGCGCACATCGCCCACAGTCCCCGAGAAGTTGGGGGGAGGGGTCGGCAATTGAACCGGTGCCTAGA
GAAGGTGGCGCGGGGTAAACTGGGAAAGTGATGTCGTGTACTGGCTCCGCCTTTTTCCCGAGGGTGGGGG
AGAACCGTATATAAGTGCAGTAGTCGCCGTGAACGTTCTTTTTCGCAACGGGTTTGCCGCCAGAACACAG
GTAAGTGCCGTGTGTGGTTCCCGCGGGCCTGGCCTCTTTACGGGTTATGGCCCTTGCGTGCCTTGAATTA
CTTCCACCTGGCTGCAGTACGTGATTCTTGATCCCGAGCTTCGGGTTGGAAGTGGGTGGGAGAGTTCGAG
GCCTTGCGCTTAAGGAGCCCCTTCGCCTCGTGCTTGAGTTGAGGCCTGGCCTGGGCGCTGGGGCCGCCGC
GTGCGAATCTGGTGGCACCTTCGCGCCTGTCTCGCTGCTTTCGATAAGTCTCTAGCCATTTAAAATTTTT
GATGACCTGCTGCGACGCTTTTTTTCTGGCAAGATAGTCTTGTAAATGCGGGCCAAGATCTGCACACTGG
TATTTCGGTTTTTGGGGCCGCGGGCGGCGACGGGGCCCGTGCGTCCCAGCGCACATGTTCGGCGAGGCGG
GGCCTGCGAGCGCGGCCACCGAGAATCGGACGGGGGTAGTCTCAAGCTGGCCGGCCTGCTCTGGTGCCTG
GCCTCGCGCCGCCGTGTATCGCCCCGCCCTGGGCGGCAAGGCTGGCCCGGTCGGCACCAGTTGCGTGAGC
GGAAAGATGGCCGCTTCCCGGCCCTGCTGCAGGGAGCTCAAAATGGAGGACGCGGCGCTCGGGAGAGCGG
GCGGGTGAGTCACCCACACAAAGGAAAAGGGCCTTTCCGTCCTCAGCCGTCGCTTCATGTGACTCCACGG
AGTACCGGGCGCCGTCCAGGCACCTCGATTAGTTCTCGAGCTTTTGGAGTACGTCGTCTTTAGGTTGGGG
GGAGGGGTTTTATGCGATGGAGTTTCCCCACACTGAGTGGGTGGAGACTGAAGTTAGGCCAGCTTGGCAC
TTGATGTAATTCTCCTTGGAATTTGCCCTTTTTGAGTTTGGATCTTGGTTCATTCTCAAGCCTCAGACAG
TGGTTCAAAGTTTTTTTCTTCCATTTCAGGTGTCGTGAGGCTAGCACCGCCACCATGCTGCGGCGTGGAC
ACTTGGCATTCAGGGACGTGGCCATAGAATTCCCTCAGGAGGAGTGGAAATGTCTGGACCCTGCTCAGAG
GACTTTATACAGGGAAGTGATGGTGGAGAACTACAGGAACCTGGTCTTTCTGGGAATCTGTCTTCCTGAC
CTGAGTGTTATCTCCATGTTGGAGCAAAGGAGAGATCCCCGGAATCTGCAGAGTGAAGTGAAAATAGCAA
ACAATCCAGGTGGCAGGGAGTGCATCAAAGGTGTGAACGCAGAGAGCAGCTCTAAATTGGGAAGCAATGC
CGGAAACAAGTCTCTTAAAAATCAACTTGGATTAACCTTTCAGTTACATCTGAGTGAACTGCAGCTATTT
CAAGCTGAAAGGAATATTTCTGGATGTAAACATGTCGAAAAACCTATCAACAATTCCTTAGTTTCACCAC
TTCAAAAAATTTATTCTAGTGTCAAATCCCACATTTTAAATAAATACAGAAATGATTTTGATGATTCTCC
ATTTCTCCCACAAGAACAAAAAGCACAAATAAGGGAAAAACCGTGTGAATGTAATGAGCATGGCAAAGCC
TTTAGAGTGTCTTCAAGACTTGCTAACAATCAAGTAATCCACACTGCAGATAACCCTTACAAATGTAATG
AATGTGACAAGGTCTTCAGTAACAGTTCAAACCTTGTACAACATCAAAGAATTCATACTGGAGAGAAGCC
TTACAAGTGTCATGAATGTGGCAAGCTCTTCAATCGAATTTCACTCCTTGCACGACATCAGAGAATACAT
ACTGGAGAGAAACCTTACAAATGTCATGAGTGTGGCAAAGTCTTCACTCAAAATTCTCACCTTGCAAATC
ATCACAGAATCCACACTGGAGAGAAACCTTACAAATGTAATGAGTGTGGCAAGGTCTTCAACAGAAATGC
ACACCTTGCACGACATCAGAAAATTCATAGTGGAGAGAAACCTTACAAATGTAAGGAATGTGGCAAAGCA
TTTTCAGGGGGTTCAGGCCTTACTGCTCATCTTGTAATTCACACTGGAGAGAAACTTTACAAATGTAATA
AATGTGGCAAGGTCTTCAATCGAAATGCACACCTTACCAGACATCAAAGAATCCATACTGGAGAGAAACC
TTATGAATGTAAAGAATGTGGCAAGGTCTTCAGGCACAAGTTTTGTCTAACCAATCATCATAGAATGCAC
ACGGGAGAGCAACCTTACAAATGTAATGAATGTGGCAAAGCATTTAGAGACTGTTCAGGCCTTACTGCCC
ATCTACTAATTCACACTGGAGAGAAACCTTACAAATGTAAAGAATGTGCCAAGGTCTTCAGGCATAGATT
ATCCCTAAGCAATCATCAGAGATTTCATACTGGAGAGAAACCTTACAGATGTGATGAATGTGGCAAGGAC
TTCACTCGAAATTCAAACCTTGCAAATCATCACAGAATCCATACTGGAGAGAAACCTTACAAATGCAGTG
AATGTCACAAAGTCTTTAGTCACAATTCACACCTTGCACGACATAGGCAAATTCATACTGGAGAGAAGTC
TTACAAATGCAATGAATGTGGCAAGGTCTTCAGCCACAAGTTATACCTAAAAAAACATGAGAGAATTCAT
ACTGGGGAGAAACCGTACAGATGTCATGAATGTGGTAAGGACTTCACTCGAAATTCAAACCTGGCAAATC
ATCACAGAATCCATACTGGAGAGAAACCGTACAGATAGTAATGAACTAGTCCGTAACTTGAAAGTATTTC
GATTTCTTGGCTTTATATATCTTGTGGAAAGGACGAGGCGGCCGAGCGGTAGGGCGCCGGACGCGTTAAG
TCGACAATCAACCTCTGGATTACAAAATTTGTGAAAGATTGACTGGTATTCTTAACTATGTTGCTCCTTT
TACGCTATGTGGATACGCTGCTTTAATGCCTTTGTATCATGCTATTGCTTCCCGTATGGCTTTCATTTTC
TCCTCCTTGTATAAATCCTGGTTGCTGTCTCTTTATGAGGAGTTGTGGCCCGTTGTCAGGCAACGTGGCG
TGGTGTGCACTGTGTTTGCTGACGCAACCCCCACTGGTTGGGGCATTGCCACCACCTGTCAGCTCCTTTC
CGGGACTTTCGCTTTCCCCCTCCCTATTGCCACGGCGGAACTCATCGCCGCCTGCCTTGCCCGCTGCTGG
ACAGGGGCTCGGCTGTTGGGCACTGACAATTCCGTGGTGTTGTCGGGGAAATCATCGTCCTTTCCTTGGC
TGCTCGCCTGTGTTGCCACCTGGATTCTGCGCGGGACGTCCTTCTGCTACGTCCCTTCGGCCCTCAATCC
AGCGGACCTTCCTTCCCGCGGCCTGCTGCCGGCTCTGCGGCCTCTTCCGCGTCTTCGCCTTCGCCCTCAG
ACGAGTCGGATCTCCCTTTGGGCCGCCTCCCCGCGTCGACTTTAAGACCAATGACTTACAAGGCAGCTGT
AGATCTTAGCCACTTTTTAAAAGAAAAGGGGGGACTGGAAGGGCTAATTCACTCCCAACGAAGACAAGAT
CTGCTTTTTGCTTGTACTGGGTCTCTCTGGTTAGACCAGATCTGAGCCTGGGAGCTCTCTGGCTAACTAG
GGAACCCACTGCTTAAGCCTCAATAAAGCTTGCCTTGAGTGCTTCAAGTAGTGTGTGCCCGTCTGTTGTG
TGACTCTGGTAACTAGAGATCCCTCAGACCCTTTTAGTCAGTGTGGAAAATCTCTAGCAGTACGTATAGT
AGTTCATGTCATCTTATTATTCAGTATTTATAACTTGCAAAGAAATGAATATCAGAGAGTGAGAGGAACT
TGTTTATTGCAGCTTATAATGGTTACAAATAAAGCAATAGCATCACAAATTTCACAAATAAAGCATTTTT
TTCACTGCATTCTAGTTGTGGTTTGTCCAAACTCATCAATGTATCTTATCATGTCTGGCTCTAGCTATCC
CGCCCCTAACTCCGCCCATCCCGCCCCTAACTCCGCCCAGTTCCGCCCATTCTCCGCCCCATGGCTGACT
AATTTTTTTTATTTATGCAGAGGCCGAGGCCGCCTCGGCCTCTGAGCTATTCCAGAAGTAGTGAGGAGGC
TTTTTTGGAGGCCTAGGGACGTACCCAATTCGCCCTATAGTGAGTCGTATTACGCGCGCTCACTGGCCGT
CGTTTTACAACGTCGTGACTGGGAAAACCCTGGCGTTACCCAACTTAATCGCCTTGCAGCACATCCCCCT
TTCGCCAGCTGGCGTAATAGCGAAGAGGCCCGCACCGATCGCCCTTCCCAACAGTTGCGCAGCCTGAATG
GCGAATGGG
[124 nt withheld, positions 7430-7553]
C
[91 nt withheld, positions 7555-7645]
A
[49 nt withheld, positions 7647-7695]
CCTTTGACGTTGGAGTCCACGTTCTTT
[37 nt withheld, positions 7723-7759]
ACCCTATCTCGGTCTATTCTTTTGATTTATAAGGGATTTTGCCGATTTCGGCCTATTGGTTAAAAAATGA
GCTGATTTAACAAAAATTTAACGCGAATTTTAACAAAATATTAACGCTTACAATTTAGGTGGCACTTTTC
GGGGAAATGTGCGCGGAACCCCTATTTGTTTATTTTTCTAAATACATTCAAATATGTATCCGCTCATGAG
ACAATAACCCTGATAAATGCTTCAATAATATTGAAAAAGGAAGAGTATGAGTATTCAACATTTCCGTGTC
GCCCTTATTCCCTTTTTTGCGGCATTTTGCCTTCCTGTTTTTGCTCACCCAGAAACGCTGGTGAAAGTAA
AAGATGCTGAAGATCAGTTGGGTGCACGAGTGGGTTACATCGAACTGGATCTCAACAGCGGTAAGATCCT
TGAGAGTTTTCGCCCCGAAGAACGTTTTCCAATGATGAGCACTTTTAAAGTTCTGCTATGTGGCGCGGTA
TTATCCCGTATTGACGCCGGGCAAGAGCAACTCGGTCGCCGCATACACTATTCTCAGAATGACTTGGTTG
AGTACTCACCAGTCACAGAAAAGCATCTTACGGATGGCATGACAGTAAGAGAATTATGCAGTGCTGCCAT
AACCATGAGTGATAACACTGCGGCCAACTTACTTCTGACAACGATCGGAGGACCGAAGGAGCTAACCGCT
TTTTTGCACAACATGGGGGATCATGTAACTCGCCTTGATCGTTGGGAACCGGAGCTGAATGAAGCCATAC
CAAACGACGAGCGTGACACCACGATGCCTGTAGCAATGGCAACAACGTTGCGCAAACTATTAACTGGCGA
ACTACTTACTCTAGCTTCCCGGCAACAATTAATAGACTGGATGGAGGCGGATAAAGTTGCAGGACCACTT
CTGCGCTCGGCCCTTCCGGCTGGCTGGTTTATTGCTGATAAATCTGGAGCCGGTGAGCGTGGGTCTCGCG
GTATCATTGCAGCACTGGGGCCAGATGGTAAGCCCTCCCGTATCGTAGTTATCTACACGACGGGGAGTCA
GGCAACTATGGATGAACGAAATAGACAGATCGCTGAGATAGGTGCCTCACTGATTAAGCATTGGTAACTG
TCAGACCAAGTTTACTCATATATACTTTAGATTGATTTAAAACTTCATTTTTAATTTAAAAGGATCTAGG
TGAAGATCCTTTTTGATAATCTCATGACCAAAATCCCTTAACGTGAGTTTTCGTTCCACTGAGCGTCAGA
CCCCGTAGAAAAGATCAAAGGATCTTCTTGAGATCCTTTTTTTCTGCGCGTAATCTGCTGCTTGCAAACA
AAAAAACCACCGCTACCAGCGGTGGTTTGTTTGCCGGATCAAGAGCTACCAACTCTTTTTCCGAAGGTAA
CTGGCTTCAGCAGAGCGCAGATACCAAATACTGTTCTTCTAGTGTAGCCGTAGTTAGGCCACCACTTCAA
GAACTCTGTAGCACCGCCTACATACCTCGCTCTGCTAATCCTGTTACCAGTGGCTGCTGCCAGTGGCGAT
AAGTCGTGTCTTACCGGGTTGGACTCAAGACGATAGTTACCGGATAAGGCGCAGCGGTCGGGCTGAACGG
GGGGTTCGTGCACACAGCCCAGCTTGGAGCGAACGACCTACACCGAACTGAGATACCTACAGCGTGAGCT
ATGAGAAAGCGCCACGCTTCCCGAAGGGAGAAAGGCGGACAGGTATCCGGTAAGCGGCAGGGTCGGAACA
GGAGAGCGCACGAGGGAGCTTCCAGGGGGAAACGCCTGGTATCTTTATAGTCCTGTCGGGTTTCGCCACC
TCTGACTTGAGCGTCGATTTTTGTGATGCTCGTCAGGGGGGCGGAGCCTATGGAAAAACGCCAGCAACGC
GGCCTTTTTACGGTTCCTGGCCTTTTGCTGGCCTTTTGCTCACATGTTCTTTCCTGCGTTATCCCCTGAT
TCTGTGGATAACCGTATTACCGCCTTTGAGTGAGCTGATACCGCTCGCCGCAGCCGAACGACCGAGCGCA
GCGAGTCAGTGAGCGAGGAAGCGGAAGAGCGCCCAATACGCAAACCGCCTCTCCCCGCGCGTTGGCCGAT
TCATTAATGCAGCTGGCACGACAGGTTTCCCGACTGGAAAGCGGGCAGTGAGCGCAACGCAATTAATGTG
AGTTAGCTCACTCATTAGGCACCCCAGGCTTTACACTTTATGCTTCCGGCTCGTATGTTGTGTGGAATTG
TGAGCGGATAACAATTTCACACAGGAAACAGCTATGACCATGATTACGCCAAGCGCGCAATTAACCCTCA
CTAAAGGGAACAAAAGCTGGAGCTGCAAGC
Features (pLannotate 1.2.2; 31 found; start..end, strand, type, name):
      5..231     +  promoter       RSV promoter: Rous sarcoma virus enhancer/promoter
    232..412     +  LTR            5' LTR (truncated): truncated 5' long terminal repeat (LTR) from HIV-1
    459..584     +  misc_feature   HIV-1 Ψ: packaging signal of human immunodeficiency virus type 1
    568..931     +  CDS            HIV-1 gag (fragment): gag protein from human immunodeficiency virus 1; gag
   1077..1310    +  misc_feature   RRE: The Rev response element (RRE) of HIV-1 allows for Rev-dependent mRNA export from the nucleus to the cytoplasm.
   1687..1713    +  CDS            Rev (fragment): human immunodeficiency virus 1 (HIV-1) Rev protein; rev; enhances nuclear export of unspliced and incompletely spliced viral mRNAs
   1720..1743    +  promoter       SV40 promoter (fragment): SV40 early promoter
   1744..1815    +  promoter       SV40 promoter (fragment): SV40 enhancer and early promoter
   1839..1974    +  rep_origin     SV40 ori: SV40 origin of replication
   2020..2616    +  CDS            PuroR (fragment): puromycin N-acetyltransferase; pac from Streptomyces; confers resistance to puromycin
   2665..2782    +  misc_feature   cPPT/CTS: central polypurine tract and central termination sequence of HIV-1
   2847..2913    +  CDS            small t antigen (fragment): SV40 (simian virus 40) small t antigen
   2920..4098    +  promoter       EF-1α promoter: strong constitutive promoter for human elongation factor EF-1α
   4118..4729    +  CDS            ZNF766 (fragment): ZN766_HUMAN - Experimental evidence at protein level: Swiss-Prot protein existence level 1. May be involved in transcriptional regulation. From Homo sapiens (Human).
   5861..5914    +  promoter       U6 promoter (fragment): RNA polymerase III promoter for human U6 snRNA
   5956..6544    +  misc_feature   WPRE: woodchuck hepatitis virus posttranscriptional regulatory element
   6595..6614    +  misc_feature   cPPT/CTS (fragment): central polypurine tract and central termination sequence of HIV-1
   6616..6849    +  LTR            3' LTR (ΔU3): self-inactivating 3' long terminal repeat (LTR) from HIV-1
   6927..7048    +  polyA_signal   SV40 poly(A) signal: SV40 polyadenylation signal
   7088..7223    +  rep_origin     SV40 ori: SV40 origin of replication
   7244..7262    -  promoter       T7 promoter: promoter for bacteriophage T7 RNA polymerase
   7270..7425    +  CDS            lacZα (fragment): LacZα fragment of β-galactosidase; lacZ fragment
   7430..7858    +  rep_origin     f1 ori (sequence partly withheld): f1 bacteriophage origin of replication; arrow indicates direction of (+) strand synthesis
   7911..8015    +  promoter       AmpR promoter: bla
   8016..8876    +  CDS            AmpR: β-lactamase; bla; confers resistance to ampicillin, carbenicillin, and related antibiotics
   9047..9635    +  rep_origin     ori: high-copy-number ColE1/pMB1/pBR322/pUC origin of replication
   9818..9910    +  CDS            lacI (fragment): lac repressor; lacI; The lac repressor binds to the lac operator to inhibit transcription in E. coli. This inhibition can be relieved by adding lactose or isopropyl-β-D-thiogalactopyranoside (IPTG).
   9923..9944    +  protein_bind   CAP binding site: CAP binding activates transcription in the presence of cAMP. E. coli catabolite activator protein
   9959..9989    +  promoter       lac promoter: promoter for the E. coli lac operon
   9997..10013   +  protein_bind   lac operator: The lac repressor binds to the lac operator to inhibit transcription in E. coli. This inhibition can be relieved by adding lactose or isopropyl-β-D-thiogalactopyranoside (IPTG). lac repressor encoded by lacI
  10058..10076   +  promoter       T3 promoter: promoter for bacteriophage T3 RNA polymerase
