>Addgene plasmid #143181 | TFORF2235 | addgene full sequence | sequence record 408511 | Addgene NGS Result
TTAATGTAGTCTTATGCAATACTCTTGTAGTCTTGCAACATGGTAACGATGAGTTAGCAACATGCCTTAC
AAGGAGAGAAAAAGCACCGTGCATGCCGATTGGTGGAAGTAAGGTGGTACGATCGTGCCTTATTAGGAAG
GCAACAGACGGGTCTGACATGGATTGGACGAACCACTGAATTGCCGCATTGCAGAGATATTGTATTTAAG
TGCCTAGCTCGATACATAAACGGGTCTCTCTGGTTAGACCAGATCTGAGCCTGGGAGCTCTCTGGCTAAC
TAGGGAACCCACTGCTTAAGCCTCAATAAAGCTTGCCTTGAGTGCTTCAAGTAGTGTGTGCCCGTCTGTT
GTGTGACTCTGGTAACTAGAGATCCCTCAGACCCTTTTAGTCAGTGTGGAAAATCTCTAGCAGTGGCGCC
CGAACAGGGACTTGAAAGCGAAAGGGAAACCAGAGGAGCTCTCTCGACGCAGGACTCGGCTTGCTGAAGC
GCGCACGGCAAGAGGCGAGGGGCGGCGACTGGTGAGTACGCCAAAAATTTTGACTAGCGGAGGCTAGAAG
GAGAGAGATGGGTGCGAGAGCGTCAGTATTAAGCGGGGGAGAATTAGATCGCGATGGGAAAAAATTCGGT
TAAGGCCAGGGGGAAAGAAAAAATATAAATTAAAACATATAGTATGGGCAAGCAGGGAGCTAGAACGATT
CGCAGTTAATCCTGGCCTGTTAGAAACATCAGAAGGCTGTAGACAAATACTGGGACAGCTACAACCATCC
CTTCAGACAGGATCAGAAGAACTTAGATCATTATATAATACAGTAGCAACCCTCTATTGTGTGCATCAAA
GGATAGAGATAAAAGACACCAAGGAAGCTTTAGACAAGATAGAGGAAGAGCAAAACAAAAGTAAGACCAC
CGCACAGCAAGCGGCCGCTGATCTTCAGACCTGGAGGAGGAGATATGAGGGACAATTGGAGAAGTGAATT
ATATAAATATAAAGTAGTAAAAATTGAACCATTAGGAGTAGCACCCACCAAGGCAAAGAGAAGAGTGGTG
CAGAGAGAAAAAAGAGCAGTGGGAATAGGAGCTTTGTTCCTTGGGTTCTTGGGAGCAGCAGGAAGCACTA
TGGGCGCAGCGTCAATGACGCTGACGGTACAGGCCAGACAATTATTGTCTGGTATAGTGCAGCAGCAGAA
CAATTTGCTGAGGGCTATTGAGGCGCAACAGCATCTGTTGCAACTCACAGTCTGGGGCATCAAGCAGCTC
CAGGCAAGAATCCTGGCTGTGGAAAGATACCTAAAGGATCAACAGCTCCTGGGGATTTGGGGTTGCTCTG
GAAAACTCATTTGCACCACTGCTGTGCCTTGGAATGCTAGTTGGAGTAATAAATCTCTGGAACAGATTTG
GAATCACACGACCTGGATGGAGTGGGACAGAGAAATTAACAATTACACAAGCTTAATACACTCCTTAATT
GAAGAATCGCAAAACCAGCAAGAAAAGAATGAACAAGAATTATTGGAATTAGATAAATGGGCAAGTTTGT
GGAATTGGTTTAACATAACAAATTGGCTGTGGTATATAAAATTATTCATAATGATAGTAGGAGGCTTGGT
AGGTTTAAGAATAGTTTTTGCTGTACTTTCTATAGTGAATAGAGTTAGGCAGGGATATTCACCATTATCG
TTTCAGACCCACCTCCCAACCCCGAGGGGACCCATGCATTGCATCTCAATTAGTCAGCAACCAGGTGTGG
AAAGTCCCCAGGCTCCCCAGCAGGCAGAAGTATGCAAAGCATGCGTCTCAATTAGTCAGCAACCATAGTC
CCGCCCCTAACTCCGCCCATCCCGCCCCTAACTCCGCCCAGTTCCGCCCATTCTCCGCCCCATGGCTGAC
TAATTTTTTTTATTTATGCAGAGGCCGAGGCCGCCTCGGCCTCTGAGCTATTCCAGAAGTAGTGAGGAGG
CTTTTTTGGAGGCCTAGGCTTTTGCAAAAAGCTTTCTAGAGGTACCACCGGAGCTTACCATGACCGAGTA
CAAGCCCACGGTGCGCCTCGCCACCCGCGACGACGTCCCCAGGGCCGTACGCACCCTCGCCGCCGCGTTC
GCCGACTACCCCGCCACGCGCCACACCGTCGATCCGGACCGCCACATCGAGCGGGTCACCGAGCTGCAAG
AACTCTTCCTCACGCGCGTCGGGCTCGACATCGGCAAGGTGTGGGTCGCGGACGACGGCGCCGCCGTGGC
GGTCTGGACCACGCCGGAGAGCGTCGAAGCGGGGGCGGTGTTCGCCGAGATCGGCCCGCGCATGGCCGAG
TTGAGCGGTTCCCGGCTGGCCGCGCAGCAACAGATGGAAGGCCTCCTGGCGCCGCACCGGCCCAAGGAGC
CCGCGTGGTTCCTGGCCACCGTCGGCGTCTCGCCCGACCACCAGGGCAAGGGTCTGGGCAGCGCCGTCGT
GCTCCCCGGAGTGGAGGCGGCCGAGCGCGCCGGGGTGCCCGCCTTCCTGGAGACCTCCGCGCCCCGCAAC
CTCCCCTTCTACGAGCGGCTCGGCTTCACCGTCACCGCCGACGTCGAGGTGCCCGAAGGACCGCGCACCT
GGTGCATGACCCGCAAGCCCGGTGCCAGTTAACGAATTCTAGATCTTGAGACAAATGGCAGTATTCATCC
ACAATTTTAAAAGAAAAGGGGGGATTGGGGGGTACAGTGCAGGGGAAAGAATAGTAGACATAATAGCAAC
AGACATACAAACTAAAGAATTACAAAAACAAATTACAAAAATTCAAAATTTTCGGGTTTATTACAGGGAC
AGCAGAGATCCACTTTGGCGCCGGCTCGAGGCCTGCAGGTGCAAAGATGGATAAAGTTTTAAACAGAGAG
GAATCTTTGCAGCTAATGGACCTTCTAGGTCTTGAAAGGAGTGGGAATTGGCTCCGGTGCCCGTCAGTGG
GCAGAGCGCACATCGCCCACAGTCCCCGAGAAGTTGGGGGGAGGGGTCGGCAATTGAACCGGTGCCTAGA
GAAGGTGGCGCGGGGTAAACTGGGAAAGTGATGTCGTGTACTGGCTCCGCCTTTTTCCCGAGGGTGGGGG
AGAACCGTATATAAGTGCAGTAGTCGCCGTGAACGTTCTTTTTCGCAACGGGTTTGCCGCCAGAACACAG
GTAAGTGCCGTGTGTGGTTCCCGCGGGCCTGGCCTCTTTACGGGTTATGGCCCTTGCGTGCCTTGAATTA
CTTCCACCTGGCTGCAGTACGTGATTCTTGATCCCGAGCTTCGGGTTGGAAGTGGGTGGGAGAGTTCGAG
GCCTTGCGCTTAAGGAGCCCCTTCGCCTCGTGCTTGAGTTGAGGCCTGGCCTGGGCGCTGGGGCCGCCGC
GTGCGAATCTGGTGGCACCTTCGCGCCTGTCTCGCTGCTTTCGATAAGTCTCTAGCCATTTAAAATTTTT
GATGACCTGCTGCGACGCTTTTTTTCTGGCAAGATAGTCTTGTAAATGCGGGCCAAGATCTGCACACTGG
TATTTCGGTTTTTGGGGCCGCGGGCGGCGACGGGGCCCGTGCGTCCCAGCGCACATGTTCGGCGAGGCGG
GGCCTGCGAGCGCGGCCACCGAGAATCGGACGGGGGTAGTCTCAAGCTGGCCGGCCTGCTCTGGTGCCTG
GCCTCGCGCCGCCGTGTATCGCCCCGCCCTGGGCGGCAAGGCTGGCCCGGTCGGCACCAGTTGCGTGAGC
GGAAAGATGGCCGCTTCCCGGCCCTGCTGCAGGGAGCTCAAAATGGAGGACGCGGCGCTCGGGAGAGCGG
GCGGGTGAGTCACCCACACAAAGGAAAAGGGCCTTTCCGTCCTCAGCCGTCGCTTCATGTGACTCCACGG
AGTACCGGGCGCCGTCCAGGCACCTCGATTAGTTCTCGAGCTTTTGGAGTACGTCGTCTTTAGGTTGGGG
GGAGGGGTTTTATGCGATGGAGTTTCCCCACACTGAGTGGGTGGAGACTGAAGTTAGGCCAGCTTGGCAC
TTGATGTAATTCTCCTTGGAATTTGCCCTTTTTGAGTTTGGATCTTGGTTCATTCTCAAGCCTCAGACAG
TGGTTCAAAGTTTTTTTCTTCCATTTCAGGTGTCGTGAGGCTAGCACCGCCACCATGCTGCGGCGTGGAC
ACTTGGCATTCAGGGACGTGGCCATAGAATTCCCTCAGGAGGAGTGGAAATGTCTGGACCCTGCTCAGAG
GACTTTATACAGGGAAGTGATGGTGGAGAACTACAGGAACCTGGTCTTTCTGGGAATCTGTCTTCCTGAC
CTGAGTGTTATCTCCATGTTGGAGCAAAGGAGAGATCCCCGGAATCTGCAGAGTGAAGTGAAAATAGCAA
ACAATCCAGGTGGCAGGGAGTGCATCAAAGGTGTGAACGCAGAGAGCAGCTCTAAATTGGGAAGCAATGC
CGGAAACAAGTCTCTTAAAAATCAACTTGGATTAACCTTTCAGTTACATCTGAGTGAACTGCAGCTATTT
CAAGCTGAAAGGAATATTTCTGGATGTAAACATGTCGAAAAACCTATCAACAATTCCTTAGTTTCACCAC
TTCAAAAAATTTATTCTAGTGTCAAATCCCACATTTTAAATAAATACAGAAATGATTTTGATGATTCTCC
ATTTCTCCCACAAGAACAAAAAGCACAAATAAGGGAAAAACCGTGTGAATGTAATGAGCATGGCAAAGCC
TTTAGAGTGTCTTCAAGACTTGCTAACAATCAAGTAATCCACACTGCAGATAACCCTTACAAATGTAATG
AATGTGACAAGGTCTTCAGTAACAGTTCAAACCTTGTACAACATCAAAGAATTCATACTGGAGAGAAGCC
TTACAAGTGTCATGAATGTGGCAAGCTCTTCAATCGAATTTCACTCCTTGCACGACATCAGAGAATACAT
ACTGGAGAGAAACCTTACAAATGTCATGAGTGTGGCAAAGTCTTCACTCAAAATTCTCACCTTGCAAATC
ATCACAGAATCCACACTGGAGAGAAACCTTACAAATGTAATGAGTGTGGCAAGGTCTTCAACAGAAATGC
ACACCTTGCACGACATCAGAAAATTCATAGTGGAGAGAAACCTTACAAATGTAAGGAATGTGGCAAAGCA
TTTTCAGGGGGTTCAGGCCTTACTGCTCATCTTGTAATTCACACTGGAGAGAAACTTTACAAATGTAATA
AATGTGGCAAGGTCTTCAATCGAAATGCACACCTTACCAGACATCAAAGAATCCATACTGGAGAGAAACC
TTATGAATGTAAAGAATGTGGCAAGGTCTTCAGGCACAAGTTTTGTCTAACCAATCATCATAGAATGCAC
ACGGGAGAGCAACCTTACAAATGTAATGAATGTGGCAAAGCATTTAGAGACTGTTCAGGCCTTACTGCCC
ATCTACTAATTCACACTGGAGAGAAACCTTACAAATGTAAAGAATGTGCCAAGGTCTTCAGGCATAGATT
ATCCCTAAGCAATCATCAGAGATTTCATACTGGAGAGAAACCTTACAGATGTGATGAATGTGGCAAGGAC
TTCACTCGAAATTCAAACCTTGCAAATCATCACAGAATCCATACTGGAGAGAAACCTTACAAATGCAGTG
AATGTCACAAAGTCTTTAGTCACAATTCACACCTTGCACGACATAGGCAAATTCATACTGGAGAGAAGTC
TTACAAATGCAATGAATGTGGCAAGGTCTTCAGCCACAAGTTATACCTAAAAAAACATGAGAGAATTCAT
ACTGGGGAGAAACCGTACAGATGTCATGAATGTGGTAAGGACTTCACTCGAAATTCAAACCTGGCAAATC
ATCACAGAATCCATACTGGAGAGAAACCGTACAGATAGTAATGAACTAGTCCGTAACTTGAAAGTATTTC
GATTTCTTGGCTTTATATATCTTGTGGAAAGGACGAGGCGGCCGAGCGGTAGGGCGCCGGACGCGTTAAG
TCGACAATCAACCTCTGGATTACAAAATTTGTGAAAGATTGACTGGTATTCTTAACTATGTTGCTCCTTT
TACGCTATGTGGATACGCTGCTTTAATGCCTTTGTATCATGCTATTGCTTCCCGTATGGCTTTCATTTTC
TCCTCCTTGTATAAATCCTGGTTGCTGTCTCTTTATGAGGAGTTGTGGCCCGTTGTCAGGCAACGTGGCG
TGGTGTGCACTGTGTTTGCTGACGCAACCCCCACTGGTTGGGGCATTGCCACCACCTGTCAGCTCCTTTC
CGGGACTTTCGCTTTCCCCCTCCCTATTGCCACGGCGGAACTCATCGCCGCCTGCCTTGCCCGCTGCTGG
ACAGGGGCTCGGCTGTTGGGCACTGACAATTCCGTGGTGTTGTCGGGGAAATCATCGTCCTTTCCTTGGC
TGCTCGCCTGTGTTGCCACCTGGATTCTGCGCGGGACGTCCTTCTGCTACGTCCCTTCGGCCCTCAATCC
AGCGGACCTTCCTTCCCGCGGCCTGCTGCCGGCTCTGCGGCCTCTTCCGCGTCTTCGCCTTCGCCCTCAG
ACGAGTCGGATCTCCCTTTGGGCCGCCTCCCCGCGTCGACTTTAAGACCAATGACTTACAAGGCAGCTGT
AGATCTTAGCCACTTTTTAAAAGAAAAGGGGGGACTGGAAGGGCTAATTCACTCCCAACGAAGACAAGAT
CTGCTTTTTGCTTGTACTGGGTCTCTCTGGTTAGAACAGATCTGAGCCTGGGAGCTCTCTGGCTAACTAG
GGAACCCACTGCTTAAGCCTCAATAAAGCTTGCCTTGAGTGCTTCAAGTAGTGTGTGCCCGTCTGTTGTG
TGACTCTGGTAACTAGAGATCCCTCAGACCCTTTTAGTCAGTGTGGAAAATCTCTAGCAGTACGTATAGT
AGTTCATGTCATCTTATTATTCAGTATTTATAACTTGCAAAGAAATGAATATCAGAGAGTGAGAGGAACT
TGTTTATTGCAGCTTATAATGGTTACAAATAAAGCAATAGCATCACAAATTTCACAAATAAAGCATTTTT
TTCACTGCATTCTAGTTGTGGTTTGTCCAAACTCATCAATGTATCTTATCATGTCTGGCTCTAGCTATCC
CGCCCCTAACTCCGCCCATCCCGCCCCTAACTCCGCCCAGTTCCGCCCATTCTCCGCCCCATGGCTGACT
AATTTTTTTTATTTATGCAGAGGCCGAGGCCGCCTCGGCCTCTGAGCTATTCCAGAAGTAGTGAGGAGGC
TTTTTTGGAGGCCTAGGGACGTACCCAATTCGCCCTATAGTGAGTCGTATTACGCGCGCTCACTGGCCGT
CGTTTTACAACGTCGTGACTGGGAAAACCCTGGCGTTACCCAACTTAATCGCCTTGCAGCACATCCCCCT
TTCGCCAGCTGGCGTAATAGCGAAGAGGCCCGCACCGATCGCCCTTCCCAACAGTTGCGCAGCCTGAATG
GCGAATGGG
[124 nt withheld, positions 7430-7553]
C
[91 nt withheld, positions 7555-7645]
A
[49 nt withheld, positions 7647-7695]
CCTTTGACGTTGGAGTCCACGTTCTTT
[37 nt withheld, positions 7723-7759]
ACCCTATCTCGGTCTATTCTTTTGATTTATAAGGGATTTTGCCGATTTCGGCCTATTGGTTAAAAAATGA
GCTGATTTAACAAAAATTTAACGCGAATTTTAACAAAATATTAACGCTTACAATTTAGGTGGCACTTTTC
GGGGAAATGTGCGCGGAACCCCTATTTGTTTATTTTTCTAAATACATTCAAATATGTATCCGCTCATGAG
ACAATAACCCTGATAAATGCTTCAATAATATTGAAAAAGGAAGAGTATGAGTATTCAACATTTCCGTGTC
GCCCTTATTCCCTTTTTTGCGGCATTTTGCCTTCCTGTTTTTGCTCACCCAGAAACGCTGGTGAAAGTAA
AAGATGCTGAAGATCAGTTGGGTGCACGAGTGGGTTACATCGAACTGGATCTCAACAGCGGTAAGATCCT
TGAGAGTTTTCGCCCCGAAGAACGTTTTCCAATGATGAGCACTTTTAAAGTTCTGCTATGTGGCGCGGTA
TTATCCCGTATTGACGCCGGGCAAGAGCAACTCGGTCGCCGCATACACTATTCTCAGAATGACTTGGTTG
AGTACTCACCAGTCACAGAAAAGCATCTTACGGATGGCATGACAGTAAGAGAATTATGCAGTGCTGCCAT
AACCATGAGTGATAACACTGCGGCCAACTTACTTCTGACAACGATCGGAGGACCGAAGGAGCTAACCGCT
TTTTTGCACAACATGGGGGATCATGTAACTCGCCTTGATCGTTGGGAACCGGAGCTGAATGAAGCCATAC
CAAACGACGAGCGTGACACCACGATGCCTGTAGCAATGGCAACAACGTTGCGCAAACTATTAACTGGCGA
ACTACTTACTCTAGCTTCCCGGCAACAATTAATAGACTGGATGGAGGCGGATAAAGTTGCAGGACCACTT
CTGCGCTCGGCCCTTCCGGCTGGCTGGTTTATTGCTGATAAATCTGGAGCCGGTGAGCGTGGGTCTCGCG
GTATCATTGCAGCACTGGGGCCAGATGGTAAGCCCTCCCGTATCGTAGTTATCTACACGACGGGGAGTCA
GGCAACTATGGATGAACGAAATAGACAGATCGCTGAGATAGGTGCCTCACTGATTAAGCATTGGTAACTG
TCAGACCAAGTTTACTCATATATACTTTAGATTGATTTAAAACTTCATTTTTAATTTAAAAGGATCTAGG
TGAAGATCCTTTTTGATAATCTCATGACCAAAATCCCTTAACGTGAGTTTTCGTTCCACTGAGCGTCAGA
CCCCGTAGAAAAGATCAAAGGATCTTCTTGAGATCCTTTTTTTCTGCGCGTAATCTGCTGCTTGCAAACA
AAAAAACCACCGCTACCAGCGGTGGTTTGTTTGCCGGATCAAGAGCTACCAACTCTTTTTCCGAAGGTAA
CTGGCTTCAGCAGAGCGCAGATACCAAATACTGTTCTTCTAGTGTAGCCGTAGTTAGGCCACCACTTCAA
GAACTCTGTAGCACCGCCTACATACCTCGCTCTGCTAATCCTGTTACCAGTGGCTGCTGCCAGTGGCGAT
AAGTCGTGTCTTACCGGGTTGGACTCAAGACGATAGTTACCGGATAAGGCGCAGCGGTCGGGCTGAACGG
GGGGTTCGTGCACACAGCCCAGCTTGGAGCGAACGACCTACACCGAACTGAGATACCTACAGCGTGAGCT
ATGAGAAAGCGCCACGCTTCCCGAAGGGAGAAAGGCGGACAGGTATCCGGTAAGCGGCAGGGTCGGAACA
GGAGAGCGCACGAGGGAGCTTCCAGGGGGAAACGCCTGGTATCTTTATAGTCCTGTCGGGTTTCGCCACC
TCTGACTTGAGCGTCGATTTTTGTGATGCTCGTCAGGGGGGCGGAGCCTATGGAAAAACGCCAGCAACGC
GGCCTTTTTACGGTTCCTGGCCTTTTGCTGGCCTTTTGCTCACATGTTCTTTCCTGCGTTATCCCCTGAT
TCTGTGGATAACCGTATTACCGCCTTTGAGTGAGCTGATACCGCTCGCCGCAGCCGAACGACCGAGCGCA
GCGAGTCAGTGAGCGAGGAAGCGGAAGAGCGCCCAATACGCAAACCGCCTCTCCCCGCGCGTTGGCCGAT
TCATTAATGCAGCTGGCACGACAGGTTTCCCGACTGGAAAGCGGGCAGTGAGCGCAACGCAATTAATGTG
AGTTAGCTCACTCATTAGGCACCCCAGGCTTTACACTTTATGCTTCCGGCTCGTATGTTGTGTGGAATTG
TGAGCGGATAACAATTTCACACAGGAAACAGCTATGACCATGATTACGCCAAGCGCGCAATTAACCCTCA
CTAAAGGGAACAAAAGCTGGAGCTGCAAGC
Features (pLannotate 1.2.2; 31 found; start..end, strand, type, name):
      5..231     +  promoter       RSV promoter: Rous sarcoma virus enhancer/promoter
    232..412     +  LTR            5' LTR (truncated): truncated 5' long terminal repeat (LTR) from HIV-1
    459..584     +  misc_feature   HIV-1 Ψ: packaging signal of human immunodeficiency virus type 1
    568..931     +  CDS            HIV-1 gag (fragment): gag protein from human immunodeficiency virus 1; gag
   1077..1310    +  misc_feature   RRE: The Rev response element (RRE) of HIV-1 allows for Rev-dependent mRNA export from the nucleus to the cytoplasm.
   1687..1713    +  CDS            Rev (fragment): human immunodeficiency virus 1 (HIV-1) Rev protein; rev; enhances nuclear export of unspliced and incompletely spliced viral mRNAs
   1720..1743    +  promoter       SV40 promoter (fragment): SV40 early promoter
   1744..1815    +  promoter       SV40 promoter (fragment): SV40 enhancer and early promoter
   1839..1974    +  rep_origin     SV40 ori: SV40 origin of replication
   2020..2616    +  CDS            PuroR (fragment): puromycin N-acetyltransferase; pac from Streptomyces; confers resistance to puromycin
   2665..2782    +  misc_feature   cPPT/CTS: central polypurine tract and central termination sequence of HIV-1
   2847..2913    +  CDS            small t antigen (fragment): SV40 (simian virus 40) small t antigen
   2920..4098    +  promoter       EF-1α promoter: strong constitutive promoter for human elongation factor EF-1α
   4118..4729    +  CDS            ZNF766 (fragment): ZN766_HUMAN - Experimental evidence at protein level: Swiss-Prot protein existence level 1. May be involved in transcriptional regulation. From Homo sapiens (Human).
   5861..5914    +  promoter       U6 promoter (fragment): RNA polymerase III promoter for human U6 snRNA
   5956..6544    +  misc_feature   WPRE: woodchuck hepatitis virus posttranscriptional regulatory element
   6595..6614    +  misc_feature   cPPT/CTS (fragment): central polypurine tract and central termination sequence of HIV-1
   6616..6849    +  LTR            3' LTR (ΔU3): self-inactivating 3' long terminal repeat (LTR) from HIV-1
   6927..7048    +  polyA_signal   SV40 poly(A) signal: SV40 polyadenylation signal
   7088..7223    +  rep_origin     SV40 ori: SV40 origin of replication
   7244..7262    -  promoter       T7 promoter: promoter for bacteriophage T7 RNA polymerase
   7270..7425    +  CDS            lacZα (fragment): LacZα fragment of β-galactosidase; lacZ fragment
   7430..7858    +  rep_origin     f1 ori (sequence partly withheld): f1 bacteriophage origin of replication; arrow indicates direction of (+) strand synthesis
   7911..8015    +  promoter       AmpR promoter: bla
   8016..8876    +  CDS            AmpR: β-lactamase; bla; confers resistance to ampicillin, carbenicillin, and related antibiotics
   9047..9635    +  rep_origin     ori: high-copy-number ColE1/pMB1/pBR322/pUC origin of replication
   9818..9910    +  CDS            lacI (fragment): lac repressor; lacI; The lac repressor binds to the lac operator to inhibit transcription in E. coli. This inhibition can be relieved by adding lactose or isopropyl-β-D-thiogalactopyranoside (IPTG).
   9923..9944    +  protein_bind   CAP binding site: CAP binding activates transcription in the presence of cAMP. E. coli catabolite activator protein
   9959..9989    +  promoter       lac promoter: promoter for the E. coli lac operon
   9997..10013   +  protein_bind   lac operator: The lac repressor binds to the lac operator to inhibit transcription in E. coli. This inhibition can be relieved by adding lactose or isopropyl-β-D-thiogalactopyranoside (IPTG). lac repressor encoded by lacI
  10058..10076   +  promoter       T3 promoter: promoter for bacteriophage T3 RNA polymerase
