[The description below was written by a language model from this plasmid's Addgene catalogue record and pLannotate feature annotations shown in this document.]
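Description:
TFORF2235 is a lentiviral mammalian expression plasmid built on the pLX_TRC317 backbone from the Broad Institute Genetic Perturbation Platform. It carries the human zinc-finger gene ZNF880 as a synthesized open reading frame of about 1.8 kb. It belongs to a barcoded transcription factor ORF collection in which each clone carries a unique 24-bp barcode, so that the overexpressed factor can be identified by sequencing in pooled screens. The sequenced plasmid is 10,099 nt and is propagated in E. coli through a high-copy ColE1/pUC-type origin with ampicillin resistance (AmpR). An f1 origin and remnants of a lac/lacZα cloning region flanked by T7 and T3 promoters are also present. The depositor warns that the plasmid can recombine in bacteria, as is common for LTR-containing vectors.

The viral cassette has a third-generation, self-inactivating layout. An RSV promoter drives a truncated HIV-1 5' LTR, followed by the Ψ packaging signal with a gag fragment, the RRE for Rev-dependent export, a cPPT/CTS, and a ΔU3 3' LTR with a downstream SV40 poly(A) signal. Within the transferred region, an SV40 promoter/origin segment precedes puromycin N-acetyltransferase for selecting transduced cells. The EF-1α promoter then drives the transcription factor ORF, and a WPRE downstream enhances transcript expression. The automated annotation labels only the first part of the ORF region, and as a ZNF766 fragment. This probably reflects similarity among related zinc-finger proteins rather than a different insert, since the catalogue entry names ZNF880. The barcode itself is not annotated in the feature table. A short U6 promoter fragment lies between the ORF and the WPRE.
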