Addgene plasmid #143181: TFORF2235
Purpose: Lentiviral vector for overexpressing transcription factor ORFs with unique 24-bp barcodes. Barcodes facilitate identification of transcription factors in pooled screens.
Depositing lab: Feng Zhang. Depositing organization: Broad Institute. Publication: A transcription factor atlas of directed differentiation. Joung J, Ma S, Tay T, Geiger-Schuller KR, Kirchgatterer PC, Verdine VK, Guo B, Arias-Garcia MA, Allen WE, Singh A, Kuksenko O, Abudayyeh OO, Gootenberg JS, Fu Z, Macrae RK, Buenrostro JD, Regev A, Zhang F. Cell. 2023 Jan 5;186(1):209-229.e26. doi: 10.1016/j.cell.2022.11.026. PubMed 36608654.
Backbone
  Vector backbone: pLX_TRC317
  Backbone manufacturer: Broad Institute Genetic Perturbation Platform
  Backbone size w/o insert (bp): 8264
  Vector type: Mammalian Expression, Lentiviral
  Selectable markers: Puromycin
Growth in bacteria
  Bacterial resistance: Ampicillin, 100 μg/mL
  Growth temperature: 37°C
  Growth strain: NEB Stable
  Copy number: High Copy
Gene/Insert
  Gene/Insert name: ZNF880
  Species: H. sapiens (human)
  Insert size (bp): 1835
  Entrez Gene: ZNF880
  Promoter: EF1a
  Cloning method: Unknown
  Sequencing primers: 5′ GGGTGGAGACTGAAGTTAGGCCAG; 3′ CACATAGCGTAAAAGGAGCAACATAG
Terms and licenses: Academic/Nonprofit Terms; Industry Terms: Not Available to Industry
Depositor comments: XM_017026812,NM_001145434,ENST00000422689 . The transcription factor ORF portion of this plasmid was synthesized by Genewiz. Please test multiple small colonies in case of plasmid recombination. To make this collection available in a timely manner, a portion of this collection was not fully sequenced by Addgene. If an Addgene verified full plasmid sequence is not available, please contact us prior to placing an order to request the full sequence.
How to cite: TFORF2235 was a gift from Feng Zhang (Addgene plasmid # 143181 ; http://n2t.net/addgene:143181 ; RRID:Addgene_143181)
