>Addgene plasmid #143181 | TFORF2235 | depositor partial sequence | sequence record 281681 | Insert
ACCGCCACCATGCTGCGGCGTGGACACTTGGCATTCAGGGACGTGGCCATAGAATTCCCTCAGGAGGAGT
GGAAATGTCTGGACCCTGCTCAGAGGACTTTATACAGGGAAGTGATGGTGGAGAACTACAGGAACCTGGT
CTTTCTGGGAATCTGTCTTCCTGACCTGAGTGTTATCTCCATGTTGGAGCAAAGGAGAGATCCCCGGAAT
CTGCAGAGTGAAGTGAAAATAGCAAACAATCCAGGTGGCAGGGAGTGCATCAAAGGTGTGAACGCAGAGA
GCAGCTCTAAATTGGGAAGCAATGCCGGAAACAAGTCTCTTAAAAATCAACTTGGATTAACCTTTCAGTT
ACATCTGAGTGAACTGCAGCTATTTCAAGCTGAAAGGAATATTTCTGGATGTAAACATGTCGAAAAACCT
ATCAACAATTCCTTAGTTTCACCACTTCAAAAAATTTATTCTAGTGTCAAATCCCACATTTTAAATAAAT
ACAGAAATGATTTTGATGATTCTCCATTTCTCCCACAAGAACAAAAAGCACAAATAAGGGAAAAACCGTG
TGAATGTAATGAGCATGGCAAAGCCTTTAGAGTGTCTTCAAGACTTGCTAACAATCAAGTAATCCACACT
GCAGATAACCCTTACAAATGTAATGAATGTGACAAGGTCTTCAGTAACAGTTCAAACCTTGTACAACATC
AAAGAATTCATACTGGAGAGAAGCCTTACAAGTGTCATGAATGTGGCAAGCTCTTCAATCGAATTTCACT
CCTTGCACGACATCAGAGAATACATACTGGAGAGAAACCTTACAAATGTCATGAGTGTGGCAAAGTCTTC
ACTCAAAATTCTCACCTTGCAAATCATCACAGAATCCACACTGGAGAGAAACCTTACAAATGTAATGAGT
GTGGCAAGGTCTTCAACAGAAATGCACACCTTGCACGACATCAGAAAATTCATAGTGGAGAGAAACCTTA
CAAATGTAAGGAATGTGGCAAAGCATTTTCAGGGGGTTCAGGCCTTACTGCTCATCTTGTAATTCACACT
GGAGAGAAACTTTACAAATGTAATAAATGTGGCAAGGTCTTCAATCGAAATGCACACCTTACCAGACATC
AAAGAATCCATACTGGAGAGAAACCTTATGAATGTAAAGAATGTGGCAAGGTCTTCAGGCACAAGTTTTG
TCTAACCAATCATCATAGAATGCACACGGGAGAGCAACCTTACAAATGTAATGAATGTGGCAAAGCATTT
AGAGACTGTTCAGGCCTTACTGCCCATCTACTAATTCACACTGGAGAGAAACCTTACAAATGTAAAGAAT
GTGCCAAGGTCTTCAGGCATAGATTATCCCTAAGCAATCATCAGAGATTTCATACTGGAGAGAAACCTTA
CAGATGTGATGAATGTGGCAAGGACTTCACTCGAAATTCAAACCTTGCAAATCATCACAGAATCCATACT
GGAGAGAAACCTTACAAATGCAGTGAATGTCACAAAGTCTTTAGTCACAATTCACACCTTGCACGACATA
GGCAAATTCATACTGGAGAGAAGTCTTACAAATGCAATGAATGTGGCAAGGTCTTCAGCCACAAGTTATA
CCTAAAAAAACATGAGAGAATTCATACTGGGGAGAAACCGTACAGATGTCATGAATGTGGTAAGGACTTC
ACTCGAAATTCAAACCTGGCAAATCATCACAGAATCCATACTGGAGAGAAACCGTACAGATAGTAATGAA
CTAGTCCGTAACTTGAAAGTATTTCGATTTCTTGGCTTTATATATCTTGTGGAAAGGACGAGGCGGCCGA
GCGGTAGGGCGCCGG
