>Addgene plasmid #143181 | TFORF2235 | depositor partial sequence | sequence record 281682 | Barcode
GGCGGCCGAGCGGTAGGGCGCCGG
